>Addgene plasmid #180073 | pDON223 NSP5 K90R | addgene full sequence | sequence record 352120 | Addgene NGS Result
GCGCAACGCAATTAATACGCGTACCGCTAGCCAGGAAGAGTTTGTAGAAACGCAAAAAGGCCATCCGTCA
GGATGGCCTTCTGCTTAGTTTGATGCCTGGCAGTTTATGGCGGGCGTCCTGCCCGCCACCCTCCGGGCCG
TTGCTTCACAACGTTCAAATCCGCTCCCGGCGGATTTGTCCTACTCAGGAGAGCGTTCACCGACAAACAA
CAGATAAAACGAAAGGCCCAGTCTTCCGACTGAGCCTTTCGTTTTATTTGATGCCTGGCAGTTCCCTACT
CTCGCGTTAACGCTAGCATGGATGTTTTCCCAGTCACGACGTTGTAAAACGACGGCCAGTCTTAAGCTCG
GGCCCCAAATAATGATTTTATTTTGACTGATAGTGACCTGTTCGTTGCAACAAATTGATGAGCAATGCTT
TTTTATAATGCCAACTTTGTACAAAAAAGTTGGCATGTCCGGATTCCGCAAGATGGCCTTCCCTTCTGGC
AAGGTGGAGGGCTGCATGGTGCAGGTGACCTGCGGAACCACCACCCTGAACGGTCTGTGGCTGGACGACG
TGGTGTACTGCCCCAGGCACGTGATCTGCACCTCTGAGGACATGCTGAACCCTAACTACGAAGACCTGCT
GATCAGAAAGAGCAACCACAACTTCCTGGTGCAGGCCGGTAACGTGCAGCTGCGTGTGATCGGCCACTCT
ATGCAGAACTGCGTGCTGAAGCTGAGGGTGGACACCGCTAACCCCAAGACCCCTAAGTACAAGTTCGTGA
GAATCCAGCCTGGTCAGACCTTCTCCGTGCTGGCCTGCTACAACGGAAGCCCATCCGGCGTGTACCAGTG
CGCTATGCGTCCCAACTTCACCATCAAGGGCAGCTTCCTGAACGGCTCTTGCGGAAGCGTGGGTTTCAAC
ATCGACTACGACTGCGTGTCCTTCTGCTACATGCACCACATGGAGCTGCCAACTGGAGTGCACGCTGGAA
CTGACCTGGAGGGTAACTTCTACGGCCCCTTCGTGGACAGACAGACTGCTCAGGCTGCTGGCACCGACAC
CACCATCACCGTGAACGTGCTGGCTTGGCTGTACGCCGCTGTGATCAACGGAGACCGCTGGTTCCTGAAC
AGGTTCACCACCACCCTGAACGACTTCAACCTGGTGGCTATGAAGTACAACTACGAGCCTCTGACCCAGG
ACCACGTGGATATCCTGGGTCCACTGAGCGCCCAGACTGGAATCGCTGTGCTGGACATGTGCGCCTCCCT
GAAGGAACTGCTGCAGAACGGCATGAACGGACGCACCATCCTGGGATCCGCTCTGCTGGAGGACGAATTC
ACCCCCTTCGACGTGGTGAGGCAGTGCTCTGGTGTGACCTTCCAGTACCCAACTTTCTTGTACAAAGTTG
GCATTATAAGAAAGCATTGCTTATCAATTTGTTGCAACGAACAGGTCACTATCAGTCAAAATAAAATCAT
TATTTGCCATCCAGCTGATATCCCCTATAGTGAGTCGTATTACATGGTCATAGCTGTTTCCTGGCAGCTC
TGGCCCGTGTCTCAAAATCTCTGATGTTACATTGCACAAGATAAAAATATATCATCATGCCTCCTCTAGA
CCAGCCAGGACAGAAATGCCTCGACTTCGCTGCTACCCAAGGTTGCCGGGTGACGCACACCGTGGAAACG
GATGAAGGCACGAACCCAGTGGACATAAGCCTGTTCGGTTCGTAAGCTGTAATGCAAGTAGCGTATGCGC
TCACGCAACTGGTCCAGAACCTTGACCGAACGCAGCGGTGGTAACGGCGCAGTGGCGGTTTTCATGGCTT
GTTATGACTGTTTTTTTGGGGTACAGTCTATGCCTCGGGCATCCAAGCAGCAAGCGCGTTACGCCGTGGG
TCGATGTTTGATGTTATGGAGCAGCAACGATGTTACGCAGCAGGGCAGTCGCCCTAAAACAAAGTTAAAC
ATTATGAGGGAAGCGGTGATCGCCGAAGTATCGACTCAACTATCAGAGGTAGTTGGCGTCATCGAGCGCC
ATCTCGAACCGACGTTGCTGGCCGTACATTTGTACGGCTCCGCAGTGGATGGCGGCCTGAAGCCACACAG
TGATATTGATTTGCTGGTTACGGTGACCGTAAGGCTTGATGAAACAACGCGGCGAGCTTTGATCAACGAC
CTTTTGGAAACTTCGGCTTCCCCTGGAGAGAGCGAGATTCTCCGCGCTGTAGAAGTCACCATTGTTGTGC
ACGACGACATCATTCCGTGGCGTTATCCAGCTAAGCGCGAACTGCAATTTGGAGAATGGCAGCGCAATGA
CATTCTTGCAGGTATCTTCGAGCCAGCCACGATCGACATTGATCTGGCTATCTTGCTGACAAAAGCAAGA
GAACATAGCGTTGCCTTGGTAGGTCCAGCGGCGGAGGAACTCTTTGATCCGGTTCCTGAACAGGATCTAT
TTGAGGCGCTAAATGAAACCTTAACGCTATGGAACTCGCCGCCCGACTGGGCTGGCGATGAGCGAAATGT
AGTGCTTACGTTGTCCCGCATTTGGTACAGCGCAGTAACCGGCAAAATCGCGCCGAAGGATGTCGCTGCC
GACTGGGCAATGGAGCGCCTGCCGGCCCAGTATCAGCCCGTCATACTTGAAGCTAGACAGGCTTATCTTG
GACAAGAAGAAGATCGCTTGGCCTCGCGCGCAGATCAGTTGGAAGAATTTGTCCACTACGTGAAAGGCGA
GATCACCAAGGTAGTCGGCAAATAACCCTCGAGCCACCCATGACCAAAATCCCTTAACGTGAGTTACGCG
TCGTTCCACTGAGCGTCAGACCCCGTAGAAAAGATCAAAGGATCTTCTTGAGATCCTTTTTTTCTGCGCG
TAATCTGCTGCTTGCAAACAAAAAAACCACCGCTACCAGCGGTGGTTTGTTTGCCGGATCAAGAGCTACC
AACTCTTTTTCCGAAGGTAACTGGCTTCAGCAGAGCGCAGATACCAAATACTGTTCTTCTAGTGTAGCCG
TAGTTAGGCCACCACTTCAAGAACTCTGTAGCACCGCCTACATACCTCGCTCTGCTAATCCTGTTACCAG
TGGCTGCTGCCAGTGGCGATAAGTCGTGTCTTACCGGGTTGGACTCAAGACGATAGTTACCGGATAAGGC
GCAGCGGTCGGGCTGAACGGGGGGTTCGTGCACACAGCCCAGCTTGGAGCGAACGACCTACACCGAACTG
AGATACCTACAGCGTGAGCTATGAGAAAGCGCCACGCTTCCCGAAGGGAGAAAGGCGGACAGGTATCCGG
TAAGCGGCAGGGTCGGAACAGGAGAGCGCACGAGGGAGCTTCCAGGGGGAAACGCCTGGTATCTTTATAG
TCCTGTCGGGTTTCGCCACCTCTGACTTGAGCGTCGATTTTTGTGATGCTCGTCAGGGGGGCGGAGCCTA
TGGAAAAACGCCAGCAACGCGGCCTTTTTACGGTTCCTGGCCTTTTGCTGGCCTTTTGCTCACATGTTCT
TTCCTGCGTTATCCCCTGATTCTGTGGATAACCGTATTACCGCCTTTGAGTGAGCTGATACCGCTCGCCG
CAGCCGAACGACCGAGCGCAGCGAGTCAGTGAGCGAGGAAGCGGAAGAGCGCCCAATACGCAAACCGCCT
CTCCCCGCGCGTTGGCCGATTCATTAATGCAGCTGGCACGACAGGTTTCCCGACTGGAAAGCGGGCAGTG
A
Features (pLannotate 1.2.2; 12 found; start..end, strand, type, name):
     55..82      -  terminator     rrnB T2 terminator: transcription terminator T2 from the E. coli rrnB gene
    214..257     +  terminator     rrnB T1 terminator: Escherichia coli rrnB; transcription terminator T1 from the E. coli rrnB gene
    304..340     -  CDS            lacZα (fragment): LacZα fragment of β-galactosidase; lacZ fragment
    357..452     +  protein_bind   attL3: mutant version of attL; recombination site for the Gateway® LR reaction LR Clonase™
    458..1375    +  CDS            R1A_SARS2 (fragment): Experimental evidence at protein level: Swiss-Prot protein existence level 1. [Non-structural protein 10]: Plays a pivotal role in viral transcription by stimulating both nsp14 3'-5' exoribonuclease and nsp16 2'-O-methyltransferase activities. Therefore plays an essential role in viral mRNAs cap methylation. From Severe acute respiratory syndrome coronavirus 2 (2019-nCoV) (SARS-CoV-2).
   1377..1476    -  protein_bind   attL2: mutant version of attL; recombination site for the Gateway® LR reaction LR Clonase™
   1494..1512    -  promoter       T7 promoter: promoter for bacteriophage T7 RNA polymerase
   1702..1725    +  promoter       Pc promoter (fragment): intI1 (promoter lies within the coding sequence); class 1 integron promoter
   1901..1957    +  CDS            GmR (fragment): gentamycin acetyltransferase; aacC1; confers resistance to gentamycin
   1964..2755    +  CDS            SmR: aminoglycoside adenylyltransferase (Murphy, 1985); aadA; confers resistance to spectinomycin and streptomycin
   2848..3436    +  rep_origin     ori: high-copy-number ColE1/pMB1/pBR322/pUC origin of replication
   3619..3711    +  CDS            lacI (fragment): lac repressor; lacI; The lac repressor binds to the lac operator to inhibit transcription in E. coli. This inhibition can be relieved by adding lactose or isopropyl-β-D-thiogalactopyranoside (IPTG).
