[The description below was written by a language model from this plasmid's Addgene catalogue record and pLannotate feature annotations shown in this document.]
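Description:
pDON223 NSP5 K90R is a Gateway entry clone carrying the SARS-CoV-2 NSP5 coding sequence with a lysine-to-arginine substitution at position 90. NSP5 is the viral main protease, which is processed from the ORF1ab polyprotein. The catalogue lists the vector type as mammalian expression. However, the 3.7 kb sequenced plasmid has the layout of a pDONR223-type entry vector and shows no annotated mammalian promoter or polyadenylation signal. It is maintained in E. coli through a high-copy ColE1/pUC origin and selected with spectinomycin via the aadA (SmR) gene, which sits downstream of a class 1 integron Pc promoter fragment and a short gentamicin-resistance remnant. The rrnB T1 and T2 terminators lie upstream of the cloning region and insulate it from read-through transcription. Short lacZα and lacI fragments are backbone remnants.

The insert is a roughly 0.9 kb open reading frame matched to the SARS-CoV-2 replicase polyprotein 1a. The automated annotation's descriptive text refers to nsp10, but that text is generic to the polyprotein entry. The size and the catalogue fields are consistent with NSP5. The insert is flanked by two attL recombination sites (annotated as attL3 and attL2), so an LR Clonase reaction can transfer it into any compatible destination vector. A T7 promoter lies just outside one att site.

The record lists a C-terminal MAC-tag, but no tag appears in the feature table. It may be supplied by a destination vector after LR recombination, although the record does not say so. The stated purpose is simply a SARS-CoV-2 protein mutant, deposited with a study of virus–host proteome interactions, and the rationale for the K90R change is not given.
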