Addgene plasmid #180073: pDON223 NSP5 K90R
Purpose: Sars-CoV-2 protein mutation
Depositing lab: Markku Varjosalo. Depositing organization: University of Helsinki, Institute of Biotechnology. Publication: SARS-CoV-2-host proteome interactions for antiviral drug discovery. Liu X, Huuskonen S, Laitinen T, Redchuk T, Bogacheva M, Salokas K, Pohner I, Ohman T, Tonduru AK, Hassinen A, Gawriyski L, Keskitalo S, Vartiainen MK, Pietiainen V, Poso A, Varjosalo M. Mol Syst Biol. 2021 Nov;17(11):e10396. doi: 10.15252/msb.202110396. PubMed 34709727.
Backbone
  Vector backbone: pDON223
  Vector type: Mammalian Expression
Growth in bacteria
  Bacterial resistance: Spectinomycin, 50 μg/mL
  Growth temperature: 37°C
  Growth strain: DH5alpha
  Copy number: High Copy
Gene/Insert
  Gene/Insert name: SARS-CoV-2 NSP5 K90R
  Species: SARS-CoV-2
  Mutation: NSP5 K90R
  Entrez Gene: ORF1ab (a.k.a. GU280_gp01)
  Tag / fusion protein: MAC-tag (C terminal on insert)
  Cloning method: Gateway Cloning
Terms and licenses: Academic/Nonprofit Terms; Industry Terms
How to cite: pDON223 NSP5 K90R was a gift from Markku Varjosalo (Addgene plasmid # 180073 ; http://n2t.net/addgene:180073 ; RRID:Addgene_180073)
